>Addgene plasmid #45452 | CMV Flag PAI-RBP | depositor partial sequence | sequence record 63443 | coding sequence for PAI-RBP
ATGCCTGGGCACTTACAGGAAGGCTTCGGCTGCGTGGTCACCAACCGATTCGACCAGTTATTTGACGACG
AATCGGACCCCTTCGAGGTGCTGAAGGCAGCAGAGAACAAGAAAAAAGAAGCCGGCGGGGGCGGCGTTGG
GGGCCCTGGGGCCAAGAGCGCAGCTCAGGCCGCGGCCCAGACCAACTCCAACGCGGCAGGCAAACAGCTG
CGCAAGGAGTCCCAGAAAGACCGCAAGAACCCGCTGCCCCCCAGCGTTGGCGTGGTTGACAAGAAAGAGG
AGACGCAGCCGCCCGTGGCGCTTAAGAAAGAAGGAATAAGACGAGTTGGAAGAAGACCTGATCAACAACT
TCAGGGTGAAGGGAAAATAATTGATAGAAGACCAGAAAGGCGACCACCTCGTGAACGAAGATTCGAAAAG
CCACTTGAAGAAAAGGGTGAAGGAGGCGAATTTTCAGTTGATAGACCGATTATTGACCGACCTATTCGAG
GTCGTGGTGGTCTTGGAAGAGGTCGAGGGGGCCGTGGACGTGGAATGGGCCGAGGAGATGGATTTGATTC
TCGTGGCAAACGTGAATTTGATAGGCATAGTGGAAGTGATAGATCTGGCCTGAAGCACGAGGACAAACGT
GGAGGTAGCGGATCTCACAACTGGGGAACTGTCAAAGACGAATTAACTGACTTGGATCAATCAAATGTGA
CTGAGGAAACACCTGAAGGTGAAGAACATCATCCAGTGGCAGACACTGAAAATAAGGAGAATGAAGTTGA
AGAGGTAAAAGAGGAGGGTCCAAAAGAGATGACTTTGGATGAGTGGAAGGCTATTCAAAATAAGGACCGG
GCAAAAGTAGAATTTAATATCCGAAAACCAAATGAAGGTGCTGATGGGCAGTGGAAGAAGGGATTTGTTC
TTCATAAATCAAAGAGTGAAGAGGCTCATGCTGAAGATTCGGTTATGGACCATCATTTCCGGAAGCCAGC
AAATGATATAACGTCTCAGCTGGAGATCAATTTTGGAGACCTTGGCCGCCCAGGACGTGGCGGCAGGGGA
GGACGAGGTGGACGTGGGCGTGGTGGGCGCCCAAACCGTGGCAGCAGGACCGACAAGTCAAGTGCTTCTG
CTCCTGATGTGGATGACCCAGAGGCATTCCCAGCTCTGGCTTAA
