>Addgene plasmid #45452 | CMV Flag PAI-RBP | addgene partial sequence | sequence record 65496 | CMV-F 5'-CGCAAATGGGCGGTAGGCGTG-3'
TTTGTGAACCGTCAGAATTGATCTACCATGGACTACAAAGACGATGACGACAAGCTTGCGGCCGCGAATT
CAATGCCTGGGCACTTACAGGAAGGCTTCGGCTGCGTGGTCACCAACCGATTCGACCAGTTATTTGACGA
CGAATCGGACCCCTTCGAGGTGCTGAAGGCAGCAGAGAACAAGAAAAAAGAAGCCGGCGGGGGCGGCGTT
GGGGGCCCTGGGGCCAAGAGCGCAGCTCAGGCCGCGGCCCAGACCAACTCCAACGCGGCAGGCAAACAGC
TGCGCAAGGAGTCCCAGAAAGACCGCAAGAACCCGCTGCCCCCCAGCGTTGGCGTGGTTGACAAGAAAGA
GGAGACGCAGCCGCCCGTGGCGCTTAAGAAAGAAGGAATAAGACGAGTTGGAAGAAGACCTGATCAACAA
CTTCAGGGTGAAGGGAAAATAATTGATAGAAGACCAGAAAGGCGACCACCTCGTGAACGAAGATTCGAAA
AGCCACTTGAAGAAAAGGGTGAAGGAGGCGAATTTTCAGTTGATAGACCGATTATTGACCGACCTATTCG
AGGTCGTGGTGGTCTTGGAAGAGGTCGAGGGGGCCGTGGACGTGGAATGGGCCGAGGAGATGGATTTGAT
TCTCGTGGCAAACGTGAATTTGATAGGCATAGTGGAAGTGATAGATCTGGCCTGAAGCACGAGGACAAAC
GTGGAGGTAGCGGATCTCACAACTGGGGAACTGTCAAAGACGAATTAACTGACTTGGATCAATCAAATGT
GACTGAGGAAACACCTGAAGGTGAAGAACATCATCCAGTGGCAGACACTGAAAATAAGGAGAATGAAGTT
GAAGAGGTAAAAGAGGAGGG
