[The description below was written by a language model from this plasmid's Addgene catalogue record.]
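Description:
CMV Flag PAI-RBP is a mammalian expression plasmid built on the commercial pFlag CMV backbone (about 4.7 kb), carrying a roughly 1.2 kb human cDNA for a total size of about 5.9 kb. It is propagated in E. coli under ampicillin selection. The copy number is recorded as unknown, and the record gives no feature table, so the origin of replication, polyadenylation signal and any mammalian selection marker are not stated. As the backbone and plasmid names indicate, expression in mammalian cells is driven by a CMV promoter, a strong constitutive viral promoter commonly used for transient transfection.

The insert encodes PAI-RBP, the plasminogen activator inhibitor RNA-binding protein, now catalogued as the SERBP1 gene. It was placed between EcoRI and SalI sites, both of which were preserved, so that the protein is produced with an N-terminal Flag epitope. This tag allows detection or immunoprecipitation with anti-Flag antibodies. According to the depositor comments, the protein was originally isolated through its ability to bind a region of the PAI-1 mRNA 3′ untranslated region involved in cAMP-regulated mRNA stability. The matching cDNA had already been cloned by a German human genome project as a hypothetical protein. That clone was first subcloned into a bacterial expression vector for protein production and then into this vector for mammalian expression.

The depositors also note that isoforms with or without 6 and/or 15 amino acid insertions were discovered later and cloned into a different vector. The record does not say which isoform this construct carries. The plasmid suits expression of tagged PAI-RBP in cultured mammalian cells for studying its RNA-binding function.
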