Addgene plasmid #45452: CMV Flag PAI-RBP
Depositing lab: Thomas Gelehrter. Depositing organization: University of Michigan. Publication: Identification and cDNA cloning of a novel RNA-binding protein that interacts with the cyclic nucleotide-responsive sequence in the Type-1 plasminogen activator inhibitor mRNA. Heaton JH, Dlakic WM, Dlakic M, Gelehrter TD. J Biol Chem. 2001 Feb 2;276(5):3341-7. Epub 2000 Sep 22. 10.1074/jbc.M006538200 PubMed 11001948.
Backbone
  Vector backbone: pFlag CMV
  Backbone manufacturer: Sigma
  Backbone size w/o insert (bp): 4700
  Total vector size (bp): 5900
  Vector type: Mammalian Expression
Growth in bacteria
  Bacterial resistance: Ampicillin, 100 μg/mL
  Growth temperature: 37°C
  Growth strain: DH5alpha
  Copy number: Unknown
Gene/Insert
  Gene/Insert name: PAI-RBP (alt names: DKFZp564M2423; Plasminogen activator inhibitor RNA binding protein)
  Species: H. sapiens (human)
  Insert size (bp): 1200
  GenBank ID: AL080119
  Entrez Gene: SERBP1 (a.k.a. CGI-55, CHD3IP, HABP4L, Hero45, PAI-RBP1, PAIRBP1)
  Tag / fusion protein: Flag (N terminal on insert)
  Cloning method: Restriction Enzyme; 5′ cloning site EcoRI (not destroyed); 3′ cloning site SalI (not destroyed)
  Sequencing primers: 5′ 5′-AAT GTC GTA ATA ACC CCG CCC CGT TGA CGC-3 Sigma; 3′ 5′-TAT TAG GAC AAG GCT GGT GGG CAC-3 Sigma
Resource information
  A portion of this plasmid was derived from a plasmid made by: Resource Center and Primary Database of the German Human Genome Project
Terms and licenses: Academic/Nonprofit Terms; Industry Terms: Not Available to Industry
Depositor comments: Our lab isolated the protein based on it's ability to bind to a region of the PAI-1 (plasminogen activator inhibitor type 1) 3'UTR that we had determined to be involved in the cAMP regulation of mRNA stability. A search of the database revealed that the cDNA for the protein had been cloned by the German Genome Project and dubbed hypothetical protein. They kindly provided us with the clone, which we subcloned into pET-15b for expression of the protein and then into CMV-Flag for mammalian expression. Subsequently, we discovered isoforms of the protein with or without 6 and/or 15 amino acid insertions. These isoforms are now subcloned into pCEFL. Additional reference: Heaton, JH et al 2003 Thromb Haemost 89; 959-966.
How to cite: CMV Flag PAI-RBP was a gift from Thomas Gelehrter (Addgene plasmid # 45452 ; http://n2t.net/addgene:45452 ; RRID:Addgene_45452)
